Addgene plasmid #126277: pGWB14-LYX059
Purpose: With a Nicotiana benthamiana transcription factor in PGWB14 backbone, for Agrobacterium mediated transient or stable expression corresponding transcription factor fused with a C-terminal HA tag.
Depositing lab: Silin Zhong. Depositing organization: Chinese University of Hong Kong.
Backbone
  Vector backbone: pGWB14
  Vector type: Plant Expression
  Selectable markers: Hygromycin
Growth in bacteria
  Bacterial resistance: Kanamycin, 50 μg/mL
  Growth temperature: 37°C
  Growth strain: DH5alpha
  Copy number: Low Copy
Gene/Insert
  Gene/Insert name: Niben101Scf01114g00015.1
  Species: Nicotiana benthamiana
  Promoter: CaMV 35S
  Tag / fusion protein: HA (C terminal on insert)
  Cloning method: Gibson Cloning
Terms and licenses: Academic/Nonprofit Terms; Industry Terms: Not Available to Industry
How to cite: pGWB14-LYX059 was a gift from Silin Zhong (Addgene plasmid # 126277 ; http://n2t.net/addgene:126277 ; RRID:Addgene_126277)
