[The description below was written by a language model from this plasmid's Addgene catalogue record and pLannotate feature annotations shown in this document.]
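Description:
pGWB14-LYX059 is a plant binary expression vector built on the pGWB14 backbone, designed for Agrobacterium-mediated transient or stable expression of a Nicotiana benthamiana transcription factor (gene model Niben101Scf01114g00015.1). The plasmid backbone carries the broad-host-range IncP replication system, with oriV and the trfA replication protein supporting low-copy maintenance in both E. coli and Agrobacterium. It also carries oriT and traJ for mobilisation. Bacterial selection relies on a kanamycin resistance gene. The annotation also picks up backbone remnants, including an IS1 element and fragments of tetracycline-resistance, ColE1 origin and lacZα sequences.

Between the nopaline-type right and left T-DNA border repeats lie three expression units. In the main cassette, a CaMV 35S promoter drives the transcription factor coding region, which is flanked by attB1 and attB2 Gateway sites (although the record lists Gibson cloning as the method used). The coding region is followed by a 3xHA epitope, giving a C-terminally HA-tagged protein, and the unit ends at a NOS terminator. Part of the insert shows similarity to an Arabidopsis DOF-family protein, suggesting a DOF-type zinc finger factor, though the catalogue entry does not name the family. A second 35S-driven unit encodes hygromycin phosphotransferase for selecting stably transformed plant tissue.

The feature table also shows a third 35S cassette, not mentioned in the catalogue fields, that encodes the tomato bushy stunt virus P19 silencing suppressor with a CaMV polyadenylation signal. P19 binds siRNAs and is commonly co-expressed to boost protein accumulation in agroinfiltrated leaves. The HA tag allows immunodetection or immunoprecipitation of the expressed factor, but the record does not specify a particular downstream assay.
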