Features (pLannotate 1.2.2; 36 found; start..end, strand, type, name):
      3..89      -  CDS            traI (fragment): TRAI6_ECOLX - Experimental evidence at protein level: Swiss-Prot protein existence level 1. The initiation process of transfer DNA synthesis requires the interaction of at least three plasmid-specific components (TraH, I, and J) at the transfer origin resulting in the assembly of a specialised nucleoprotein complex - the relaxosome. Site- and strand-specific cleavage at the transfer origin is dependent on TraI and TraJ. From Escherichia coli.
    127..498     -  CDS            traJ: oriT-recognizing protein; traJ
    531..640     -  oriT           oriT: incP origin of transfer
    772..962     +  rep_origin     ori (fragment): high-copy-number ColE1/pMB1/pBR322/pUC origin of replication
   1321..1971    -  CDS            TetR: tetracycline resistance regulatory protein; tetR
   2077..2326    +  CDS            TcR (fragment): tetracycline efflux protein; tetA; confers resistance to tetracycline
   2436..2460    -  misc_feature   RB T-DNA repeat: right border repeat from nopaline C58 T-DNA
   2490..2508    +  misc_feature   MCS (fragment): pUC18/19 multiple cloning site
   2559..2904    +  promoter       CaMV 35S promoter: strong constitutive promoter from cauliflower mosaic virus
   2856..2902    +  promoter       minimal CaMV 35S promoter: minimal 35S promoter from cauliflower mosaic virus
   2914..2932    -  misc_feature   MCS (fragment): pUC18/19 multiple cloning site
   2943..3458    +  CDS            P19_TBSVC: Experimental evidence at protein level: Swiss-Prot protein existence level 1. Acts as a suppressor of RNA-mediated gene silencing, also known as post-transcriptional gene silencing (PTGS), a mechanism of plant viral defense that limits the accumulation of viral RNAs. Binds to short interfering RNAs (siRNAs) with high affinity. Acts as a molecular caliper to specifically select siRNAs based on the length of the duplex region of the RNA (By similarity). From Tomato bushy stunt virus (strain Cherry) (TBSV).
   3531..3707    +  polyA_signal   CaMV poly(A) signal: cauliflower mosaic virus polyadenylation signal
   4210..4551    +  promoter       CaMV 35S promoter: strong constitutive promoter from cauliflower mosaic virus
   4562..4586    +  protein_bind   attB1: mutant version of attB; recombination site for the Gateway® BP reaction BP Clonase™
   4697..4972    +  CDS            DOF1.1 (fragment): DOF11_ARATH - Also known as OBP2 From Arabidopsis thaliana (Mouse-ear cress).
   5664..5688    -  protein_bind   attB2: mutant version of attB; recombination site for the Gateway® BP reaction BP Clonase™
   5717..5806    +  CDS            3xHA: three tandem HA epitope tags
   5840..6092    +  terminator     NOS terminator: nopaline synthase terminator and poly(A) signal
   6521..6773    -  terminator     NOS terminator: nopaline synthase terminator and poly(A) signal
   6797..7225    -  CDS            nos (fragment): DHNO_AGRT7 - Protein inferred from homology: Swiss-Prot protein existence level 3. From Agrobacterium tumefaciens (strain T37).
   7241..8266    -  CDS            HygR: aminoglycoside phosphotransferase from E. coli; aph(4)-Ia; confers resistance to hygromycin
   8276..8620    -  promoter       CaMV 35S promoter: strong constitutive promoter from cauliflower mosaic virus
   8277..8323    -  promoter       minimal CaMV 35S promoter: minimal 35S promoter from cauliflower mosaic virus
   8758..8913    +  CDS            lacZα (fragment) (sequence partly withheld): LacZα fragment of β-galactosidase; lacZ fragment
   8911..9211    +  rep_origin     M13 ori (fragment) (sequence partly withheld): M13 bacteriophage origin of replication; arrow indicates direction of (+) strand synthesis
   9212..9342    +  CDS            lacI (fragment): lac repressor; lacI; The lac repressor binds to the lac operator to inhibit transcription in E. coli. This inhibition can be relieved by adding lactose or isopropyl-β-D-thiogalactopyranoside (IPTG).
   9396..9420    -  misc_feature   LB T-DNA repeat: left border repeat from nopaline C58 T-DNA
  10877..10996   -  CDS            tetR (fragment): TETR1_ECOLX - Experimental evidence at protein level: Swiss-Prot protein existence level 1. TetR is the repressor of the tetracycline resistance element; its N-terminal region forms a helix-turn-helix structure and binds DNA. Binding of tetracycline to TetR reduces the repressor affinity for the tetracycline resistance gene (tetA) promoter operator sites. From Escherichia coli.
  11016..12164   -  CDS            trfA: trans-acting replication protein that binds to and activates oriV
  12463..13257   -  CDS            KanR: aminoglycoside phosphotransferase; aphA-3; confers resistance to kanamycin
  13449..14216   +  mobile_element IS1: prokaryotic transposable element IS1
  14225..14374   -  CDS            satA (fragment): STA_BACSU - Also known as yyaR. Experimental evidence at protein level: Swiss-Prot protein existence level 1. Involved in resistance to streptothricin, a broad-spectrum antibiotic produced by streptomycetes. Detoxifies streptothricin via acetylation of the beta amino group of the first beta-lysyl moiety of streptothricin. From Bacillus subtilis (strain 168).
  14373..14567   -  CDS            satA (fragment): STA_BACSU - Also known as yyaR. Experimental evidence at protein level: Swiss-Prot protein existence level 1. Involved in resistance to streptothricin, a broad-spectrum antibiotic produced by streptomycetes. Detoxifies streptothricin via acetylation of the beta amino group of the first beta-lysyl moiety of streptothricin. From Bacillus subtilis (strain 168).
  14570..14845   -  CDS            klaC (fragment): KLAC_ECOLX - Also known as telB. Protein predicted: Swiss-Prot protein existence level 4. Belongs to the kla operon, which is associated with cryptic tellurite resistance, and IncW plasmid fertility inhibition. From Escherichia coli.
  14909..15540   -  rep_origin     oriV: incP origin of replication
>Addgene plasmid #126277 | pGWB14-LYX059 | addgene full sequence | sequence record 246599 | Addgene NGS Result
TCGGTCTTGCCTTGCTCGTCGGTGATGTACTTCACCAGCTCCGCGAAGTCGCTCTTCTTGATGGAGCGCA
TGGGGACGTGCTTGGCAATCACGCGCACCCCCCGGCCGTTTTAGCGGCTAAAAAAGTCATGGCTCTGCCC
TCGGGCGGACCACGCCCATCATGACCTTGCCAAGCTCGTCCTGCTTCTCTTCGATCTTCGCCAGCAGGGC
GAGGATCGTGGCATCACCGAACCGCGCCGTGCGCGGGTCGTCGGTGAGCCAGAGTTTCAGCAGGCCGCCC
AGGCGGCCCAGGTCGCCATTGATGCGGGCCAGCTCGCGGACGTGCTCATAGTCCACGACGCCCGTGATTT
TGTAGCCCTGGCCGACGGCCAGCAGGTAGGCCGACAGGCTCATGCCGGCCGCCGCCGCCTTTTCCTCAAT
CGCTCTTCGTTCGTCTGGAAGGCAGTACACCTTGATAGGTGGGCTGCCCTTCCTGGTTGGCTTGGTTTCA
TCAGCCATCCGCTTGCCCTCATCTGTTACGCCGGCGGTAGCCGGCCAGCCTCGCAGAGCAGGATTCCCGT
TGAGCACCGCCAGGTGCGAATAAGGGACAGTGAAGAAGGAACACCCGCTCGCGGGTGGGCCTACTTCACC
TATCCTGCCCGGCTGACGCCGTTGGATACACCAAGGAAAGTCTACACGAACCCTTTGGCAAAATCCTGTA
TATCGTGCGAAAAAGGATGGATATACCGAAAAAATCGCTATAATGACCCCGAAGCAGGGTTATGCAGCGG
AAAAGCGCCACGCTTCCCGAAGGGAGAAAGGCGGACAGGTATCCGGTAAGCGGCAGGGTCGGAACAGGAG
AGCGCACGAGGGAGCTTCCAGGGGGAAACGCCTGGTATCTTTATAGTCCTGTCGGGTTTCGCCACCTCTG
ACTTGAGCGTCGATTTTTGTGATGCTCGTCAGGGGGGCGGAGCCTATGGAAAAACGCCAGCAACGCGGCC
TTTTTACGGTTCCTGGCCTTTTGCTGGCCTTTTGCTCACATGTTCTTTCCTGCGTTATCCCCTGATTCTG
TGGATAACCGTATTACCGCCTTTGAGTGAGCTGATACCGCTCGCCGCAGCCGAACGACCGAGCGCAGCGA
GTCAGTGAGCGAGGAAGCGGAAGAGCGCCAGAAGGCCGCCAGAGAGGCCGAGCGCGGCCGTGAGGCTTGG
ACGCTAGGGCAGGGCATGAAAAAGCCCGTAGCGGGCTGCTACGGGCGTCTGACGCGGTGGAAAGGGGGAG
GGGATGTTGTCTACATGGCTCTGCTGTAGTGAGTGGGTTGCGCTCCGGCAGCGGTCCTGATCAATCGTCA
CCCTTTCTCGGTCCTTCAACGTTCCTGACAACGAGCCTCCTTTTCGCCAATCCATCGACAATCACCGCGA
GTCCCTGCTCGAACGCTGCGTCCGGACCGGCTTCGTCGAAGGCGTCTATCGCGGCCCGCAACAGCGGCGA
GAGCGGAGCCTGTTCAACGGTGCCGCCGCGCTCGCCGGCATCGCTGTCGCCGGCCTGCTCCTCAAGCACG
GCCCCAACAGTGAAGTAGCTGATTGTCATCAGCGCATTGACGGCGTCCCCGGCCGAAAAACCCGCCTCGC
AGAGGAAGCGAAGCTGCGCGTCGGCCGTTTCCATCTGCGGTGCGCCCGGTCGCGTGCCGGCATGGATGCG
CGCGCCATCGCGGTAGGCGAGCAGCGCCTGCCTGAAGCTGCGGGCATTCCCGATCAGAAATGAGCGCCAG
TCGTCGTCGGCTCTCGGCACCGAATGCGTATGATTCTCCGCCAGCATGGCTTCGGCCAGTGCGTCGAGCA
GCGCCCGCTTGTTCCTGAAGTGCCAGTAAAGCGCCGGCTGCTGAACCCCCAACCGTTCCGCCAGTTTGCG
TGTCGTCAGACCGTCTACGCCGACCTCGTTCAACAGGTCCAGGGCGGCACGGATCACTGTATTCGGCTGC
AACTTTGTCATGCTTGACACTTTATCACTGATAAACATAATATGTCCACCAACTTATCAGTGATAAAGAA
TCCGCGCGTTCAATCGGACCAGCGGAGGCTGGTCCGGAGGCCAGACGTGAAACCCAACATACCCCTGATC
GTAATTCTGAGCACTGTCGCGCTCGACGCTGTCGGCATCGGCCTGATTATGCCGGTGCTGCCGGGCCTCC
TGCGCGATCTGGTTCACTCGAACGACGTCACCGCCCACTATGGCATTCTGCTGGCGCTGTATGCGTTGGT
GCAATTTGCCTGCGCACCTGTGCTGGGCGCGCTGTCGGATCGTTTCGGGCGGCGGCCAATCTTGCTCGTC
TCGCTGGCCGGCGCCAGATCTGGGGAACCCTGTGGTTGGCATGCACATACAAATGGACGAACGGATAAAC
CTTTTCACGCCCTTTTAAATATCCGATTATTCTAATAAACGCTCTTTTCTCTTAGGTTTACCCGCCAATA
TATCCTGTCAAACACTGATAGTTTAAACGTTGCGATTAAGAATTCGAGCTCGGTACCCCCCTACTCCAAA
AATGTCAAAGATACAGTCTCAGAAGACCAAAGGGCTATTGAGACTTTTCAACAAAGGGTAATTTCGGGAA
ACCTCCTCGGATTCCATTGCCCAGCTATCTGTCACTTCATCGAAAGGACAGTAGAAAAGGAAGGTGGCTC
CTACAAATGCCATCATTGCGATAAAGGAAAGGCTATCATTCAAGATGCCTCTGCCGACAGTGGTCCCAAA
GATGGACCCCCACCCACGAGGAGCATCGTGGAAAAAGAAGACGTTCCAACCACGTCTTCAAAGCAAGTGG
ATTGATGTGACATCTCCACTGACGTAAGGGATGACGCACAATCCCACTATCCTTCGCAAGACCCTTCCTC
TATATAAGGAAGTTCATTTCATTTGGAGAGGACAGCCCAAGCTTCGACTCTAGAGGATCCCCTTAAATCG
ATATGGAACGAGCTATACAAGGAAACGACGCTAGGGAACAAGCTAACAGTGAACGTTGGGATGGAGGATC
AGGAGGTACCACTTCTCCCTTCAAACTTCCTGACGAAAGTCCGAGTTGGACTGAGTGGCGGCTACATAAC
GATGAGACGAATTCGAATCAAGATAATCCCCTTGGTTTCAAGGAAAGCTGGGGTTTCGGGAAAGTTGTAT
TTAAGAGATATCTCAGATACGACAGGACGGAAGCTTCACTGCACAGAGTCCTTGGATCTTGGACGGGAGA
TTCGGTTAACTATGCAGCATCTCGATTTTTCGGTTTCGACCAGATCGGATGTACCTATAGTATTCGGTTT
CGAGGAGTTAGTATCACCGTTTCTGGAGGGTCTCGAACTCTTCAGCATCTCTGTGAGATGGCAATTCGGT
CTAAGCAAGAACTGCTACAGCTTGCCCCAATCGAAGTGGAAAGTAATGTATCAAGAGGATGCCCTGAAGG
TACTCAAACCTTCGAAAAAGAAAGCGAGTAAGTCGAGGGCGAGCTCGAATTCGGTACGCTGAAATCACCA
GTCTCTCTCTACAAATCTATCTCTCTCTATTTTCTCCATAAATAATGTGTGAGTAGTTTCCCGATAAGGG
AAATTAGGGTTCTTATAGGGTTTCGCTCATGTGTTGAGCATATAAGAAACCCTTAGTATGTATTTGTATT
TGTAAAATACTTCTATCAATAAAATTTCTAATTCCTAAAACCAAAATCCAGTACTAAAATCCAGATCTCC
CTGCAGGTCCCCAGATTAGCCTTTTCAATTTCAGAAAGAATGCTAACCCACAGATGGTTAGAGAGGCTTA
CGCAGCAGGTCTCATCAAGACGATCTACCCGAGCAATAATCTCCAGGAAATCAAATACCTTCCCAAGAAG
GTTAAAGATGCAGTCAAAAGATTCAGGACTAACTGCATCAAGAACACAGAGAAAGATATATTTCTCAAGA
TCAGAAGTACTATTCCAGTATGGACGATTCAAGGCTTGCTTCACAAACCAAGGCAAGTAATAGAGATTGG
AGTCTCTAAAAAGGTAGTTCCCACTGAATCAAAGGCCATGGAGTCAAAGATTCAAATAGAGGACCTAACA
GAACTCGCCGTAAAGACTGGCGAACAGTTCATACAGAGTCTCTTACGACTCAATGACAAGAAGAAAATCT
TCGTCAACATGGTGGAGCACGACACACTTGTCTACTCCAAAAATATCAAAGATACAGTCTCAGAAGACCA
AAGGGCAATTGAGACTTTTCAACAAAGGGTAATATCCGGAAACCTCCTCGGATTCCATTGCCCAGCTATC
TGTCACTTTATTGTGAAGATAGTGGAAAAGGAAGGTGGCTCCTACAAATGCCATCATTGCGATAAAGGAA
AGGCCATCGTTGAAGATGCCTCTGCCGACAGTGGTCCCAAAGATGGACCCCCACCCACGAGGAGCATCGT
GGAAAAAGAAGACGTTCCAACCACGTCTTCAAAGCAAGTGGATTGATGTGATATCTCCACTGACGTAAGG
GATGACGCACAATCCCACTATCCTTCGCAAGACCCTTCCTCTATATAAGGAAGTTCATTTCATTTGGAGA
GAACACGGGGGACAAGTTTGTACAAAAAAGCAGGCTCCACCACTAGTATGGTTTTTTCCTCTATTTCAGC
TTATCTTGATCCAGCCAACTGGCAACAGCAAGCTGGACATAGCATCCCGAATCCGCAGTTCCAATCAGTG
CAACCGCTGCGGCCACTAGCTCCACCACCAGTTCAGACTCATGTGGGCGGTGGAAGCACCATTAGGCCGG
GCTCGATGGCTGACCGAGCCCGGTTAGCCAACATACCAATGGCCGAGGCGGTCCAAAAATGCCCTCGTTG
TGAATCAACAAACACCAAGTTTTGCTACTTCAACAATTATAGTCTTTCGCAGCCTCGTCATTTCTGCAAG
ACCTGCAGAAGGTACTGGACAAGAGGGGGCGCTCTGAGGAGCGTCCCTGTGGGTGGTGGTTGTCGGAGGA
ACAAAAGGAGCAGCAGTAGTACTAAAGCAACCAATAACAATAATAATACTCCTAAATCTCCAGCTTCTAG
CACTAGTACTGGTGGCGGCCGCCAAATACCTACTAATTCTGGTTCAACAAACAACAATAATAGTTTCTCT
AGTCCATCATCTGCAGCAAGTTTACTAGGTCTTATGTCCCCTCAAATTCATTACCCTCTACGTTTCATGT
CTCCTTTAGGTCAATTAACTGATCATCACTTCACTCCAAATGACAATAATATTACCATGAATTACTCGGC
AATTTCCTCATCATCAGCTCCAGTTACGGGAACCAACGAAAGCATGAATTTTCAGCTTGCAATGGGTGGT
AATCTAGAGCAGTGGCGGCTGCAACAACAAGTGGCCAACCAATTCCCTAATTTCTACGGGGGATTGGACT
CGTCTTCAGCTTCTGGGCTTTATCCTTTTTACCCCGCTTACTATACAAGTAATGACGGTGTTACTGTAAC
AAGTAGTCAGATTAGGCCAAAAATCACGAATCCCATGCTCACACAGCTGGCTTTGATGAAGATGGAAGAC
AATCACGGGCATTCAAGTCTGTCGCGGCAGTTTGTAGGGAATCAAGGCAGTGAGAACTGGAGTAATGGTA
ATGCTTGGAATGAGCTTTCGGCGAGTTTTAGCTCTTCTCCTACCAGTAATGCCCTTCCCGGGGACCCAGC
TTTCTTGTACAAAGTGGTTGATAACAGCGGGTTAATTAACATCTTTTACCCATACGATGTTCCTGACTAT
GCGGGCTATCCCTATGACGTCCCGGACTATGCAGGATCCTATCCATATGACGTTCCAGATTACGCTGCTC
AGTGCAGCGCTTAGAGCTCGAATTTCCCCGATCGTTCAAACATTTGGCAATAAAGTTTCTTAAGATTGAA
TCCTGTTGCCGGTCTTGCGATGATTATCATATAATTTCTGTTGAATTACGTTAAGCATGTAATAATTAAC
ATGTAATGCATGACGTTATTTATGAGATGGGTTTTTATGATTAGAGTCCCGCAATTATACATTTAATACG
CGATAGAAAACAAAATATAGCGCGCAAACTAGGATAAATTATCGCGCGCGGTGTCATCTATGTTACTAGA
TCGGGAATTAGCTTCATCAACGCAAGACATGCGCACGACCGTCTGACAGGAGAGGAATTTCCGACGAGCA
CAGAAAGGACTTGCTCTTGGACGTAGGCCTATTTCTCAGGCACATGTATCAAGTGTTCGGACGTGGGTTT
TCGATGGTGTATCAGCCGCCGCCAACTGGGAGATGAGGAGGCTTTCTTGGGGGGCAGTCAGCAGTTCATT
TCACAAGACAGAGGAACTTGTAAGGAGATGCACTGATTTATCTTGGCGCAAACCAGCAGGACGAATTAGT
GGGAATAGCCCGCGAATATCTAAGTTATGCCTGTCGGCATGAGCAGAAACTTCCAATTCGAAACAGTTTG
GAGAGGTTGTTTTTGGGCATACCTTTTGTTAGTCAGCCTCTCGATTGCTCATCGTCATTACACAGTACCG
AAGTTTGATCGATCTAGTAACATAGATGACACCGCGCGCGATAATTTATCCTAGTTTGCGCGCTATATTT
TGTTTTCTATCGCGTATTAAATGTATAATTGCGGGACTCTAATCATAAAAACCCATCTCATAAATAACGT
CATGCATTACATGTTAATTATTACATGCTTAACGTAATTCAACAGAAATTATATGATAATCATCGCAAGA
CCGGCAACAGGATTCAATCTTAAGAAACTTTATTGCCAAATGTTTGAACGATCTGCTTCGACGCACTCCT
TCTTTACTCCACCATCTCGTCCTTATTGAAAACGTGGGTAGCACCAAAACGAATCAAGTCGCTGGAACTG
AAGTTACCAATCACGCTGGATGATTTGCCAGTTGGATTAATCTTGCCTTTCCCCGCATGAATAATATTGA
TGAATGCATGCGTGAGGGGTATTTCGATTTTGGCAATAGCTGCAATTGCCGCGACATCCTCCAACGAGCA
TAATTCTTCAGAAAAATAGCGATGTTCCATGTTGTCAGGGCATGCATGATGCACGTTATGAGGTGACGGT
GCTAGGCAGTATTCCCTCAAAGTTTCATAGTCAGTATCATATTCATCATTGCATTCCTGCAAGAGAGAAT
TGAGACGCAATCCACACGCTGCGGCAACCTTCCGGCGTTCGTGGTCTATTTGCTCTTGGACGTTGCAAAC
GTAAGTGTTGGATCCCGGTCGGCATCTACTCTATTCCTTTGCCCTCGGACGAGTGCTGGGGCGTCGGTTT
CCACTATCGGCGAGTACTTCTACACAGCCATCGGTCCAGACGGCCGCGCTTCTGCGGGCGATTTGTGTAC
GCCCGACAGTCCCGGCTCCGGATCGGACGATTGCGTCGCATCGACCCTGCGCCCAAGCTGCATCATCGAA
ATTGCCGTCAACCAAGCTCTGATAGAGTTGGTCAAGACCAATGCGGAGCATATACGCCCGGAGCCGCGGC
GATCCTGCAAGCTCCGGATGCCTCCGCTCGAAGTAGCGCGTCTGCTGCTCCATACAAGCCAACCACGGCC
TCCAGAAGAAGATGTTGGCGACCTCGTATTGGGAATCCCCGAACATCGCCTCGCTCCAGTCAATGACCGC
TGTTATGCGGCCATTGTCCGTCAGGACATTGTTGGAGCCGAAATCCGCGTGCACGAGGTGCCGGACTTCG
GGGCAGTCCTCGGCCCAAAGCATCAGCTCATCGAGAGCCTGCGCGACGGACGCACTGACGGTGTCGTCCA
TCACAGTTTGCCAGTGATACACATGGGGATCAGCAATCGCGCATATGAAATCACGCCATGTAGTGTATTG
ACCGATTCCTTGCGGTCCGAATGGGCCGAACCCGCTCGTCTGGCTAAGATCGGCCGCAGCGATCGCATCC
ATGGCCTCCGCGACCGGCTGCAGAACAGCGGGCAGTTCGGTTTCAGGCAGGTCTTGCAACGTGACACCCT
GTGCACGGCGGGAGATGCAATAGGTCAGGCTCTCGCTGAATTCCCCAATGTCAAGCACTTCCGGAATCGG
GAGCGCGGCCGATGCAAAGTGCCGATAAACATAACGATCTTTGTAGAAACCATCGGCGCAGCTATTTACC
CGCAGGACATATCCACGCCCTCCTACATCGAAGCTGAAAGCACGAGATTCTTCGCCCTCCGAGAGCTGCA
TCAGGTCGGAGACGCTGTCGAACTTTTCGATCAGAAACTTCTCGACAGACGTCGCGGTGAGTTCAGGCTT
TTTCATATCGGGGTCGTCCTCTCCAAATGAAATGAACTTCCTTATATAGAGGAAGGGTCTTGCGAAGGAT
AGTGGGATTGTGCGTCATCCCTTACGTCAGTGGAGATATCACATCAATCCACTTGCTTTGAAGACGTGGT
TGGAACGTCTTCTTTTTCCACGATGCTCCTCGTGGGTGGGGGTCCATCTTTGGGACCACTGTCGGCAGAG
GCATCTTGAACGATAGCCTTTCCTTTATCGCAATGATGGCATTTGTAGGTGCCACCTTCCTTTTCTACTG
TCCTTTTGATGAAGTGACAGATAGCTGGGCAATGGAATCCGAGGAGGTTTCCCGATATTACCCTTTGTTG
AAAAGTCTCAATAGCCCTTTGGTCTTCTGAGACTGTATCTTTGATATTCTTGGAGTAGACGAGAGTGTCG
TGCTCCACCATGTTGACGGATCTCTAGGACGCGTCGACGCGTCGACGCGTCGACGCGTCGACGCGTCCTA
GAAGCTAATTCACTGGCCGTCGTTTTACAACGTCGTGACTGGGAAAACCCTGGCGTTACCCAACTTAATC
GCCTTGCAGCACATCCCCCTTTCGCCAGCTGGCGTAATAGCGAAGAGGCCCGCACCGATCGCCCTTCCCA
ACAGTTGCGCAGCCTGAATG
[44 nt withheld, positions 8911-8954]
C
[141 nt withheld, positions 8956-9096]
CCTTTGACGTTGGAGTCCACGTTCTTT
[37 nt withheld, positions 9124-9160]
ACCCTATCTCGGGCTATTCTTTTGATTTATAAGGGATTTTGCCGATTTCGGAACCACCATCAAACAGGAT
TTTCGCCTGCTGGGGCAAACCAGCGTGGACCGCTTGCTGCAACTCTCTCAGGGCCAGGCGGTGAAGGGCA
ATCAGCTGTTGCCCGTCTCACTGGTGAAAAGAAAAACCACCCCAGTACATTAAAAACGTCCGCAATGTGT
TATTAAGTTGTCTAAGCGTCAATTTGTTTACACCACAATATATCCTGCCACCAGCCAGCCAACAGCTCCC
CGACCGGCAGCTCGGCACAAAATCACCACTCGATACAGGCAGCCCATCAGTCCGGGACGGCGTCAGCGGG
AGAGCCGTTGTAAGGCGGCAGACTTTGCTCATGTTACCGATGCTATTCGGAAGAACGGCAACTAAGCTGC
CGGGTTTGAAACACGGATGATCTCGCGGAGGGTAGCATGTTGATTGTAACGATGACAGAGCGTTGCTGCC
TGTGATCAAATATCATCTCCCTCGCAGAGATCCGAATTATCAGCCTTCTTATTCATTTCTCGCTTAACCG
TGACAGGCTGTCGATCTTGAGAACTATGCCGACATAATAGGAAATCGCTGGATAAAGCCGCTGAGGAAGC
TGAGTGGCGCTATTTCTTTAGAAGTGAACGTTGACGATATCAACTCCCCTATCCATTGCTCACCGAATGG
TACAGGTCGGGGACCCGAAGTTCCGACTGTCGGCCTGATGCATCCCCGGCTGATCGACCCCAGATCTGGG
GCTGAGAAAGCCCAGTAAGGAAACAACTGTAGGTTCGAGTCGCGAGATCCCCCGGAACCAAAGGAAGTAG
GTTAAACCCGCTCCGATCAGGCCGAGCCACGCCAGGCCGAGAACATTGGTTCCTGTAGGCATCGGGATTG
GCGGATCAAACACTAAAGCTACTGGAACGAGCAGAAGTCCTCCGGCCGCCAGTTGCCAGGCGGTAAAGGT
GAGCAGAGGCACGGGAGGTTGCCACTTGCGGGTCAGCACGGTTCCGAACGCCATGGAAACCGCCCCCGCC
AGGCCCGCTGCGACGCCGACAGGATCTAGCGCTGCGTTTGGTGTCAACACCAACAGCGCCACGCCCGCAG
TTCCGCAAATAGCCCCCAGGACCGCCATCAATCGTATCGGGCTACCTAGCAGAGCGGCAGAGATGAACAC
GACCATCAGCGGCTGCACAGCGCCTACCGTCGCCGCGACCCCGCCCGGCAGGCGGTAGACCGAAATAAAC
AACAAGCTCCAGAATAGCGAAATATTAAGTGCGCCGAGGATGAAGATGCGCATCCACCAGATTCCCGTTG
GAATCTGTCGGACGATCATCACGAGCAATAAACCCGCCGGCAACGCCCGCAGCAGCATACCGGCGACCCC
TCGGCCTCGCTGTTCGGGCTCCACGAAAACGCCGGACAGATGCGCCTTGTGAGCGTCCTTGGGGCCGTCC
TCCTGTTTGAAGACCGACAGCCCAATGATCTCGCCGTCGATGTAGGCGCCGAATGCCACGGCATCTCGCA
ACCGTTCAGCGAACGCCTCCATGGGCTTTTTCTCCTCGTGCTCGTAAACGGACCCGAACATCTCTGGAGC
TTTCTTCAGGGCCGACAATCGGATCTCGCGGAAATCCTGCACGTCGGCCGCTCCAAGCCGTCGAATCTGA
GCCTTAATCACAATTGTCAATTTTAATCCTCTGTTTATCGGCAGTTCGTAGAGCGCGCCGTGCGTCCCGA
GCGATACTGAGCGAAGCAAGTGCGTCGAGCAGTGCCCGCTTGTTCCTGAAATGCCAGTAAAGCGCTGGCT
GCTGAACCCCCAGCCGGAACTGACCCCACAAGGCCCTAGCGTTTGCAATGCACCAGGTCATCATTGACCC
AGGCGTGTTCCACCAGGCCGCTGCCTCGCAACTCTTCGCAGGCTTCGCCGACCTGCTCGCGCCACTTCTT
CACGCGGGTGGAATCCGATCCGCACATGAGGCGGAAGGTTTCCAGCTTGAGCGGGTACGGCTCCCGGTGC
GAGCTGAAATAGTCGAACATCCGTCGGGCCGTCGGCGACAGCTTGCGGTACTTCTCCCATATGAATTTCG
TGTAGTGGTCGCCAGCAAACAGCACGACGATTTCCTCGTCGATCAGGACCTGGCAACGGGACGTTTTCTT
GCCACGGTCCAGGACGCGGAAGCGGTGCAGCAGCGACACCGATTCCAGGTGCCCAACGCGGTCGGACGTG
AAGCCCATCGCCGTCGCCTGTAGGCGCGACAGGCATTCCTCGGCCTTCGTGTAATACCGGCCATTGATCG
ACCAGCCCAGGTCCTGGCAAAGCTCGTAGAACGTGAAGGTGATCGGCTCGCCGATAGGGGTGCGCTTCGC
GTACTCCAACACCTGCTGCCACACCAGTTCGTCATCGTCGGCCCGCAGCTCGACGCCGGTGTAGGTGATC
TTCACGTCCTTGTTGACGTGGAAAATGACCTTGTTTTGCAGCGCCTCGCGCGGGATTTTCTTGTTGCGCG
TGGTGAACAGGGCAGAGCGGGCCGTGTCGTTTGGCATCGCTCGCATCGTGTCCGGCCACGGCGCAATATC
GAACAAGGAAAGCTGCATTTCCTTGATCTGCTGCTTCGTGTGTTTCAGCAACGCGGCCTGCTTGGCCTCG
CTGACCTGTTTTGCCAGGTCCTCGCCGGCGGTTTTTCGCTTCTTGGTCGTCATAGTTCCTCGCGTGTCGA
TGGTCATCGACTTCGCCAAACCTGCCGCCTCCTGTTCGAGACGACGCGAACGCTCCACGGCGGCCGATGG
CGCGGGCAGGGCAGGGGGAGCCAGTTGCACGCTGTCGCGCTCGATCTTGGCCGTAGCTTGCTGGACCATC
GAGCCGACGGACTGGAAGGTTTCGCGGGGCGCACGCATGACGGTGCGGCTTGCGATGGTTTCGGCATCCT
CGGCGGAAAACCCCGCGTCGATCAGTTCTTGCCTGTATGCCTTCCGGTCAAACGTCCGATTCATTCACCC
TCCTTGCGGGATTGCCCCGACTCACGCCGGGGCAATGTGCCCTTATTCCTGATTTGACCCGCCTGGTGCC
TTGGTGTCCAGATAATCCACCTTATCGGCAATGAAGTCGGTCCCGTAGACCGTCTGGCCGTCCTTCTCGT
ACTTGGTATTCCGAATCTTGCCCTGCACGAATACCAGCGACCCCTTGCCCAAATACTTGCCGTGGGCCTC
GGCCTGAGAGCCAAAACACTTGATGCGGAAGAAGTCGGTGCGCTCCTGCTTGTCGCCGGCATCGTTGCGC
CACATCTAGGTACTAAAACAATTCATCCAGTAAAATATAATATTTTATTTTCTCCCAATCAGGCTTGATC
CCCTGTAAGTCAAAAAATAGCTCGACATACTGTTCTTCCCCGATATCCTCCCTGATCGACCGGACGCAGA
AGGCAATGTCATACCACTTGTCCGCCCTGCCGCTTCTCCCAAGATCAATAAAGCCACTTACTTTGCCATC
TTTCACAAAGATGTTGCTGTCTCCCAGGTCGCCGTGGGAAAAGACAAGTTCCTCTTCGGGCTTTTCCGTC
TTTAAAAAATCATACAGCTCGCGCGGATCTTTAAATGGAGTGTCTTCTTCCCAGTTTTCGCAATCCACAT
CGGCCAGATCGTTATTCAGTAAGTAATCCAATTCGGCTAAGCGGCTGTCTAAGCTATTCGTATAGGGACA
ATCCGATATGTCGATGGAGTGAAAGAGCCTGATGCACTCCGCATACAGCTCGATAATCTTTTCAGGGCTT
TGTTCATCTTCATACTCTTCCGAGCAAAGGACGCCATCGGCCTCACTCATGAGCAGATTGCTCCAGCCAT
CATGCCGTTCAAAGTGCAGGACCTTTGGAACAGGCAGCTTTCCTTCCAGCCATAGCATCATGTCCTTTTC
CCGTTCCACATCATAGGTGGTCCCTTTATACCGGCTGTCCGTCATTTTTAAATATAGGTTTTCATTTTCT
CCCACCAGCTTATATACCTTAGCAGGAGACATTCCTTCCGTATCTTTTACGCAGCGGTATTTTTCGATCA
GTTTTTTCAATTCCGGTGATATTCTCATTTTAGCCATTTATTATTTCCTTCCTCTTTTCTACAGTATTTA
AAGATACCCCAAGAAGCTAATTATAACAAGACGAACTCCAATTCACTGTTCCTTGCATTCTAAAACCTTA
AATACCAGAAAACAGCTTTTTCAAAGTTGTTTTCAAAGTTGGCGTATAACATAGTATCGACGGAGCCGAT
TTTGAAACCACAATTATGGGTGATGCTGCCAACTTACTGATTTAGTGTATGATGGTGTTTTTGAGGTGCT
CCAGTGGCTTCTGTTTCTATCAGCTGTCCCTCCTGTTCAGCTACTGACGGGGTGGTGCGTAACGGCAAAA
GCACCGCCGGACATCAGCGCTATCTCTGCTCTCACTGCCGTAAAACATGGCAACTGCAGTTCACTTACAC
CGCTTCTCAACCCGGTACGCACCAGAAAATCATTGATATGGCCATGAATGGCGTTGGATGCCGGGCAACA
GCCCGCATTATGGGCGTTGGCCTCAACACGATTTTACGTCACTTAAAAAACTCAGGCCGCAGTCGGTAAC
CTCGCGCATACAGCCGGGCAGTGACGTCATCGTCTGCGCGGAAATGGACGAACAGTGGGGCTATGTCGGG
GCTAAATCGCGCCAGCGCTGGCTGTTTTACGCGTATGACAGTCTCCGGAAGACGGTTGTTGCGCACGTAT
TCGGTGAACGCACTATGGCGACGCTGGGGCGTCTTATGAGCCTGCTGTCACCCTTTGACGTGGTGATATG
GATGACGGATGGCTGGCCGCTGTATGAATCCCGCCTGAAGGGAAAGCTGCACGTAATCAGCAAGCGATAT
ACGCAGCGAATTGAGCGGCATAACCTGAATCTGAGGCAGCACCTGGCACGGCTGGGACGGAAGTCGCTGT
CGTTCTCAAAATCGGTGGAGCTGCATGACAAAGTCATCGGGCATTATCTGAACATAAAACACTATCAATA
AGTTGGAGTCATTACCCAATTATGATAGAATTTACAAGCTATAAGGTTATTGTCCTGGGTTTCAAGCATT
AGTCCATGCAAGTTTTTATGCTTTGCCCATTCTATAGATATATTGATAAGCGCGCTGCCTATGCCTTGCC
CCCTGAAATCCTTACATACGGCGATATCTTCTATATAAAAGATATATTATCTTATCAGTATTGTCAATAT
ATTCAAGGCAATCTGCCTCCTCATCCTCTTCATCCTCTTCGTCTTGGTAGCTTTTTAAATATGGCGCTTC
ATAGAGTAATTCTGTAAAGGTCCAATTCTCGTTTTCATACCTCGGTATAATCTTACCTATCACCTCAAAT
GGTTCGCTGGGTTTATCGCACCCCCGAACACGAGCACGGCACCCGCGACCACTATGCCAAGAATGCCCAA
GGTAAAAATTGCCGGCCCCGCCATGAAGTCCGTGAATGCCCCGACGGCCGAAGTGAAGGGCAGGCCGCCA
CCCAGGCCGCCGCCCTCACTGCCCGGCACCTGGTCGCTGAATGTCGATGCCAGCACCTGCGGCACGTCAA
TGCTTCCGGGCGTCGCGCTCGGGCTGATCGCCCATCCCGTTACTGCCCCGATCCCGGCAATGGCAAGGAC
TGCCAGCGCTGCCATTTTTGGGGTGAGGCCGTTCGCGGCCGAGGGGCGCAGCCCCTGGGGGGATGGGAGG
CCCGCGTTAGCGGGCCGGGAGGGTTCGAGAAGGGGGGGCACCCCCCTTCGGCGTGCGCGGTCACGCGCAC
AGGGCGCAGCCCTGGTTAAAAACAAGGTTTATAAATATTGGTTTAAAAGCAGGTTAAAAGACAGGTTAGC
GGTGGCCGAAAAACGGGCGGAAACCCTTGCAAATGCTGGATTTTCTGCCTGTGGACAGCCCCTCAAATGT
CAATAGGTGCGCCCCTCATCTGTCAGCACTCTGCCCCTCAAGTGTCAAGGATCGCGCCCCTCATCTGTCA
GTAGTCGCGCCCCTCAAGTGTCAATACCGCAGGGCACTTATCCCCAGGCTTGTCCACATCATCTGTGGGA
AACTCGCGTAAAATCAGGCGTTTTCGCCGATTTGCGAGGCTGGCCAGCTCCACGTCGCCGGCCGAAATCG
AGCCTGCCCCTCATCTGTCAACGCCGCGCCGGGTGAGTCGGCCCCTCAAGTGTCAACGTCCGCCCCTCAT
CTGTCAGTGAGGGCCAAGTTTTCCGCGAGGTATCCACAACGCCGGCGGCCGCGGTGTCTCGCACACGGCT
TCGACGGCGTTTCTGGCGCGTTTGCAGGGCCATAGACGGCCGCCAGCCCAGCGGCGAGGGCAACCAGCCC
GGTGAGCGTCGGAAAGGCGC
