>Addgene plasmid #126277 | pGWB14-LYX059 | depositor partial sequence | sequence record 241551 | Niben101Scf01114g00015.1
ATGGTTTTTTCCTCTATTTCAGCTTATCTTGATCCAGCCAACTGGCAACAGCAAGCTGGACATAGCATCC
CGAATCCGCAGTTCCAATCAGTGCAACCGCTGCGGCCACTAGCTCCACCACCAGTTCAGACTCATGTGGG
CGGTGGAAGCACCATTAGGCCGGGCTCGATGGCTGACCGAGCCCGGTTAGCCAACATACCAATGGCCGAG
GCGGTCCAAAAATGCCCTCGTTGTGAATCAACAAACACCAAGTTTTGCTACTTCAACAATTATAGTCTTT
CGCAGCCTCGTCATTTCTGCAAGACCTGCAGAAGGTACTGGACAAGAGGGGGCGCTCTGAGGAGCGTCCC
TGTGGGTGGTGGTTGTCGGAGGAACAAAAGGAGCAGCAGTAGTACTAAAGCAACCAATAACAATAATAAT
ACTCCTAAATCTCCAGCTTCTAGCACTAGTACTGGTGGCGGCCGCCAAATACCTACTAATTCTGGTTCAA
CAAACAACAATAATAGTTTCTCTAGTCCATCATCTGCAGCAAGTTTACTAGGTCTTATGTCCCCTCAAAT
TCATTACCCTCTACGTTTCATGTCTCCTTTAGGTCAATTAACTGATCATCACTTCACTCCAAATGACAAT
AATATTACCATGAATTACTCGGCAATTTCCTCATCATCAGCTCCAGTTACGGGAACCAACGAAAGCATGA
ATTTTCAGCTTGCAATGGGTGGTAATCTAGAGCAGTGGCGGCTGCAACAACAAGTGGCCAACCAATTCCC
TAATTTCTACGGGGGATTGGACTCGTCTTCAGCTTCTGGGCTTTATCCTTTTTACCCCGCTTACTATACA
AGTAATGACGGTGTTACTGTAACAAGTAGTCAGATTAGGCCAAAAATCACGAATCCCATGCTCACACAGC
TGGCTTTGATGAAGATGGAAGACAATCACGGGCATTCAAGTCTGTCGCGGCAGTTTGTAGGGAATCAAGG
CAGTGAGAACTGGAGTAATGGTAATGCTTGGAATGAGCTTTCGGCGAGTTTTAGCTCTTCTCCTACCAGT
AATGCCCTT
